LOCUS       Exported 10201 bp ds-DNA circular SYN 12-MAY-2021
DEFINITION  Expresses CRISPR base editor in protoplasts.
ACCESSION   .
VERSION     .
KEYWORDS    pdCas9-PBE
SOURCE      synthetic DNA construct
  ORGANISM  synthetic DNA construct
REFERENCE   1 (bases 1 to 10201)
  AUTHORS   Zong Y, Wang Y, Li C, Zhang R, Chen K, Ran Y, Qiu JL, Wang D, Gao C
  TITLE     Precise base editing in rice, wheat and maize with a Cas9-cytidine
            deaminase fusion.
  JOURNAL   Nat Biotechnol. 2017 May;35(5):438-440. doi: 10.1038/nbt.3811. Epub
            2017 Feb 27.
  PUBMED    28244994
REFERENCE   2 (bases 1 to 10201)
  AUTHORS   .
  TITLE     Direct Submission
  JOURNAL   Exported May 12, 2021 from SnapGene Server 1.1.58
            http://www.snapgene.com
FEATURES             Location/Qualifiers
     source          1..10201
                     /organism="synthetic DNA construct"
                     /mol_type="other DNA"
     CDS             2020..2040
                     /codon_start=1
                     /product="nuclear localization signal of SV40 (simian virus
                     40) large T antigen"
                     /label=SV40 NLS
                     /translation="PKKKRKV"
     CDS             2041..2724
                     /codon_start=1
                     /product="cytidine deaminase (C to U editing enzyme) from
                     rat"
                     /label=APOBEC-1
                     /note="can use ssDNA as a substrate (Komor et al., 2016)"
                     /translation="SSETGPVAVDPTLRRRIEPHEFEVFFDPRELRKETCLLYEINWGG
                     RHSIWRHTSQNTNKHVEVNFIEKFTTERYFCPNTRCSITWFLSWSPCGECSRAITEFLS
                     RYPHVTLFIYIARLYHHADPRNRQGLRDLISSGVTIQIMTEQESGYCWRNFVNYSPSNE
                     AHWPRYPHLWVRLYVLELYCIILGLPPCLNILRRKQPQLTFFTIALQSCHYQRLPPHIL
                     WATGLK"
     CDS             2776..6876
                     /codon_start=1
                     /product="catalytically dead mutant of the Cas9
                     endonuclease from the Streptococcus pyogenes Type II
                     CRISPR/Cas system"
                     /label=dCas9
                     /note="RNA-guided DNA-binding protein that lacks
                     endonuclease activity due to the D10A mutation in the RuvC
                     catalytic domain and the H840A mutation in the HNH
                     catalytic domain"
                     /translation="DKKYSIGLAIGTNSVGWAVITDEYKVPSKKFKVLGNTDRHSIKKN
                     LIGALLFDSGETAEATRLKRTARRRYTRRKNRICYLQEIFSNEMAKVDDSFFHRLEESF
                     LVEEDKKHERHPIFGNIVDEVAYHEKYPTIYHLRKKLVDSTDKADLRLIYLALAHMIKF
                     RGHFLIEGDLNPDNSDVDKLFIQLVQTYNQLFEENPINASGVDAKAILSARLSKSRRLE
                     NLIAQLPGEKKNGLFGNLIALSLGLTPNFKSNFDLAEDAKLQLSKDTYDDDLDNLLAQI
                     GDQYADLFLAAKNLSDAILLSDILRVNTEITKAPLSASMIKRYDEHHQDLTLLKALVRQ
                     QLPEKYKEIFFDQSKNGYAGYIDGGASQEEFYKFIKPILEKMDGTEELLVKLNREDLLR
                     KQRTFDNGSIPHQIHLGELHAILRRQEDFYPFLKDNREKIEKILTFRIPYYVGPLARGN
                     SRFAWMTRKSEETITPWNFEEVVDKGASAQSFIERMTNFDKNLPNEKVLPKHSLLYEYF
                     TVYNELTKVKYVTEGMRKPAFLSGEQKKAIVDLLFKTNRKVTVKQLKEDYFKKIECFDS
                     VEISGVEDRFNASLGTYHDLLKIIKDKDFLDNEENEDILEDIVLTLTLFEDREMIEERL
                     KTYAHLFDDKVMKQLKRRRYTGWGRLSRKLINGIRDKQSGKTILDFLKSDGFANRNFMQ
                     LIHDDSLTFKEDIQKAQVSGQGDSLHEHIANLAGSPAIKKGILQTVKVVDELVKVMGRH
                     KPENIVIEMARENQTTQKGQKNSRERMKRIEEGIKELGSQILKEHPVENTQLQNEKLYL
                     YYLQNGRDMYVDQELDINRLSDYDVDAIVPQSFLKDDSIDNKVLTRSDKNRGKSDNVPS
                     EEVVKKMKNYWRQLLNAKLITQRKFDNLTKAERGGLSELDKAGFIKRQLVETRQITKHV
                     AQILDSRMNTKYDENDKLIREVKVITLKSKLVSDFRKDFQFYKVREINNYHHAHDAYLN
                     AVVGTALIKKYPKLESEFVYGDYKVYDVRKMIAKSEQEIGKATAKYFFYSNIMNFFKTE
                     ITLANGEIRKRPLIETNGETGEIVWDKGRDFATVRKVLSMPQVNIVKKTEVQTGGFSKE
                     SILPKRNSDKLIARKKDWDPKKYGGFDSPTVAYSVLVVAKVEKGKSKKLKSVKELLGIT
                     IMERSSFEKNPIDFLEAKGYKEVKKDLIIKLPKYSLFELENGRKRMLASAGELQKGNEL
                     ALPSKYVNFLYLASHYEKLKGSPEDNEQKQLFVEQHKHYLDEIIEQISEFSKRVILADA
                     NLDKVLSAYNKHRDKPIREQAENIIHLFTLTNLGAPAAFKYFDTTIDRKRYTSTKEVLD
                     ATLIHQSITGLYETRIDLSQLGGD"
     CDS             6877..6924
                     /codon_start=1
                     /product="bipartite nuclear localization signal from
                     nucleoplasmin"
                     /label=nucleoplasmin NLS
                     /translation="KRPAATKKAGQAKKKK"
     CDS             6946..7194
                     /codon_start=1
                     /product="uracil-DNA glycosylase inhibitor from a Bacillus
                     subtilis bacteriophage (Mol et al., 1995)"
                     /label=UGI
                     /translation="TNLSDIIEKETGKQLVIQESILMLPEEVEEVIGNKPESDILVHTA
                     YDESTDENVMLLTSDAPEYKPWALVIQDSNGENKIKML"
     CDS             7207..7227
                     /codon_start=1
                     /product="nuclear localization signal of SV40 (simian virus
                     40) large T antigen"
                     /label=SV40 NLS
                     /translation="PKKKRKV"
     polyA_signal    7301..7477
                     /label=CaMV poly(A) signal
                     /note="cauliflower mosaic virus polyadenylation signal"
     primer_bind     complement(8031..8047)
                     /label=M13 rev
                     /note="common sequencing primer, one of multiple similar
                     variants"
     primer_bind     complement(8031..8047)
                     /label=M13 Reverse
                     /note="In lacZ gene. Also called M13-rev"
     primer_bind     complement(8044..8066)
                     /label=M13/pUC Reverse
                     /note="In lacZ gene"
     protein_bind    8055..8071
                     /label=lac operator
                     /bound_moiety="lac repressor encoded by lacI"
                     /note="The lac repressor binds to the lac operator to
                     inhibit transcription in E. coli. This inhibition can be
                     relieved by adding lactose or
                     isopropyl-beta-D-thiogalactopyranoside (IPTG)."
     promoter        complement(8079..8109)
                     /label=lac promoter
                     /note="promoter for the E. coli lac operon"
     protein_bind    8124..8145
                     /label=CAP binding site
                     /bound_moiety="E. coli catabolite activator protein"
                     /note="CAP binding activates transcription in the presence
                     of cAMP."
     primer_bind     complement(8262..8279)
                     /label=L4440
                     /note="L4440 vector, forward primer"
     rep_origin      complement(8433..9021)
                     /direction=LEFT
                     /label=ori
                     /note="high-copy-number ColE1/pMB1/pBR322/pUC origin of
                     replication"
     primer_bind     complement(8513..8532)
                     /label=pBR322ori-F
                     /note="pBR322 origin, forward primer"
     CDS             complement(9192..10052)
                     /codon_start=1
                     /gene="bla"
                     /product="beta-lactamase"
                     /label=AmpR
                     /note="confers resistance to ampicillin, carbenicillin, and
                     related antibiotics"
                     /translation="MSIQHFRVALIPFFAAFCLPVFAHPETLVKVKDAEDQLGARVGYI
                     ELDLNSGKILESFRPEERFPMMSTFKVLLCGAVLSRIDAGQEQLGRRIHYSQNDLVEYS
                     PVTEKHLTDGMTVRELCSAAITMSDNTAANLLLTTIGGPKELTAFLHNMGDHVTRLDRW
                     EPELNEAIPNDERDTTMPVAMATTLRKLLTGELLTLASRQQLIDWMEADKVAGPLLRSA
                     LPAGWFIADKSGAGERGSRGIIAALGPDGKPSRIVVIYTTGSQATMDERNRQIAEIGAS
                     LIKHW"
     primer_bind     9815..9834
                     /label=Amp-R
                     /note="Ampicillin resistance gene, reverse primer"
     promoter        complement(10053..10157)
                     /gene="bla"
                     /label=AmpR promoter
ORIGIN
        1 gagctcggta cctgacccgg tcgtgcccct ctctagagat aatgagcatt gcatgtctaa
       61 gttataaaaa attaccacat attttttttg tcacacttgt ttgaagtgca gtttatctat
      121 ctttatacat atatttaaac tttactctac gaataatata atctatagta ctacaataat
      181 atcagtgttt tagagaatca tataaatgaa cagttagaca tggtctaaag gacaattgag
      241 tattttgaca acaggactct acagttttat ctttttagtg tgcatgtgtt ctcctttttt
      301 tttgcaaata gcttcaccta tataatactt catccatttt attagtacat ccatttaggg
      361 tttagggtta atggttttta tagactaatt tttttagtac atctatttta ttctatttta
      421 gcctctaaat taagaaaact aaaactctat tttagttttt ttatttaata atttagatat
      481 aaaatagaat aaaataaagt gactaaaaat taaacaaata ccctttaaga aattaaaaaa
      541 actaaggaaa catttttctt gtttcgagta gataatgcca gcctgttaaa cgccgtcgac
      601 gagtctaacg gacaccaacc agcgaaccag cagcgtcgcg tcgggccaag cgaagcagac
      661 ggcacggcat ctctgtcgct gcctctggac ccctctcgat cgagagttcc gctccaccgt
      721 tggacttgct ccgctgtcgg catccagaaa ttgcgtggcg gagcggcaga cgtgagccgg
      781 cacggcaggc ggcctcctcc tcctctcacg gcaccggcag ctacggggga ttcctttccc
      841 accgctcctt cgctttccct tcctcgcccg ccgtaataaa tagacacccc ctccacaccc
      901 tctttcccca acctcgtgtt gttcggagcg cacacacaca caaccagatc tcccccaaat
      961 ccacccgtcg gcacctccgc ttcaaggtac gccgctcgtc ctcccccccc cccctctcta
     1021 ccttctctag atcggcgttc cggtccatgg ttagggcccg gtagttctac ttctgttcat
     1081 gtttgtgtta gatccgtgtt tgtgttagat ccgtgctgct agcgttcgta cacggatgcg
     1141 acctgtacgt cagacacgtt ctgattgcta acttgccagt gtttctcttt ggggaatcct
     1201 gggatggctc tagccgttcc gcagacggga tcgatttcat gatttttttt gtttcgttgc
     1261 atagggtttg gtttgccctt ttcctttatt tcaatatatg ccgtgcactt gtttgtcggg
     1321 tcatcttttc atgctttttt ttgtcttggt tgtgatgatg tggtctggtt gggcggtcgt
     1381 tctagatcgg agtagaatta attctgtttc aaactacctg gtggatttat taattttgga
     1441 tctgtatgtg tgtgccatac atattcatag ttacgaattg aagatgatgg atggaaatat
     1501 cgatctagga taggtataca tgttgatgcg ggttttactg atgcatatac agagatgctt
     1561 tttgttcgct tggttgtgat gatgtggtgt ggttgggcgg tcgttcattc gttctagatc
     1621 ggagtagaat actgtttcaa actacctggt gtatttatta attttggaac tgtatgtgtg
     1681 tgtcatacat cttcatagtt acgagtttaa gatggatgga aatatcgatc taggataggt
     1741 atacatgttg atgtgggttt tactgatgca tatacatgat ggcatatgca gcatctattc
     1801 atatgctcta accttgagta cctatctatt ataataaaca agtatgtttt ataattattt
     1861 tgatcttgat atacttggat gatggcatat gcagcagcta tatgtggatt tttttagccc
     1921 tgccttcata cgctatttat ttgcttggta ctgtttcttt tgtcgatgct caccctgttg
     1981 tttggtgtta cttctgcaaa gcttgtcgac ggatccatgc caaagaagaa gaggaaggtt
     2041 tcatcggaga ccggccctgt tgctgttgac cccaccctgc ggcggagaat cgagccacac
     2101 gagttcgagg tgttcttcga cccaagggag ctccgcaagg agacgtgcct cctgtacgag
     2161 atcaactggg gcggcaggca ctccatctgg aggcacacca gccaaaacac caacaagcac
     2221 gtggaggtca acttcatcga gaagttcacc accgagaggt acttctgccc aaacacccgc
     2281 tgctccatca cctggttcct gtcctggagc ccatgcggcg agtgctccag ggccatcacc
     2341 gagttcctca gccgctaccc acacgtcacc ctgttcatct acatcgccag gctctaccac
     2401 cacgccgacc caaggaacag gcagggcctc cgcgacctga tctccagcgg cgtgaccatc
     2461 caaatcatga ccgagcagga gtccggctac tgctggagga acttcgtcaa ctactcccca
     2521 agcaacgagg cccactggcc aaggtaccca cacctctggg tgcgcctcta cgtgctcgag
     2581 ctgtactgca tcatcctcgg cctgccacca tgcctcaaca tcctgaggcg caagcaacca
     2641 cagctgacct tcttcaccat cgccctccaa agctgccact accagaggct cccaccacac
     2701 atcctgtggg ctaccggcct caagtccggc agcgagacgc caggcacctc cgagagcgct
     2761 acgcctgaac ttaaggacaa gaagtactcg atcggcctcg ccatcgggac gaactcagtt
     2821 ggctgggccg tgatcaccga cgagtacaag gtgccctcta agaagttcaa ggtcctgggg
     2881 aacaccgacc gccattccat caagaagaac ctcatcggcg ctctcctgtt cgacagcggg
     2941 gagaccgctg aggctacgag gctcaagaga accgctaggc gccggtacac gagaaggaag
     3001 aacaggatct gctacctcca agagattttc tccaacgaga tggccaaggt tgacgattca
     3061 ttcttccacc gcctggagga gtctttcctc gtggaggagg ataagaagca cgagcggcat
     3121 cccatcttcg gcaacatcgt ggacgaggtt gcctaccacg agaagtaccc tacgatctac
     3181 catctgcgga agaagctcgt ggactccacc gataaggcgg acctcagact gatctacctc
     3241 gctctggccc acatgatcaa gttccgcggc catttcctga tcgaggggga tctcaaccca
     3301 gacaacagcg atgttgacaa gctgttcatc caactcgtgc agacctacaa ccaactcttc
     3361 gaggagaacc cgatcaacgc ctctggcgtg gacgcgaagg ctatcctgtc cgcgaggctc
     3421 tcgaagtcca ggaggctgga gaacctgatc gctcagctcc caggcgagaa gaagaacggc
     3481 ctgttcggga acctcatcgc tctcagcctg gggctcaccc cgaacttcaa gtcgaacttc
     3541 gatctcgctg aggacgccaa gctgcaactc tccaaggaca cctacgacga tgacctcgat
     3601 aacctcctgg cccagatcgg cgatcaatac gcggacctgt tcctcgctgc caagaacctg
     3661 tcggacgcca tcctcctgtc agatatcctc cgcgtgaaca ccgagatcac gaaggctcca
     3721 ctctctgcct ccatgatcaa gcgctacgac gagcaccatc aggatctgac cctcctgaag
     3781 gcgctggtcc gccaacagct cccggagaag tacaaggaga ttttcttcga tcagtcgaag
     3841 aacggctacg ctgggtacat cgacggcggg gcctcacaag aggagttcta caagttcatc
     3901 aagccaatcc tggagaagat ggacggcacg gaggagctcc tggtgaagct caacagggag
     3961 gacctcctgc ggaagcagag aaccttcgat aacggcagca tcccccacca aatccatctc
     4021 ggggagctgc acgccatcct gagaaggcaa gaggacttct accctttcct caaggataac
     4081 cgggagaaga tcgagaagat cctgaccttc agaatcccat actacgtcgg ccctctcgcg
     4141 cgggggaact caagattcgc ttggatgacc cgcaagtctg aggagaccat cacgccgtgg
     4201 aacttcgagg aggtggtgga caagggcgct agcgctcagt cgttcatcga gaggatgacc
     4261 aacttcgaca agaacctgcc caacgagaag gtgctcccta agcactcgct cctgtacgag
     4321 tacttcaccg tctacaacga gctcacgaag gtgaagtacg tcaccgaggg catgcgcaag
     4381 ccagcgttcc tgtccgggga gcagaagaag gctatcgtgg acctcctgtt caagaccaac
     4441 cggaaggtca cggttaagca actcaaggag gactacttca agaagatcga gtgcttcgat
     4501 tcggtcgaga tcagcggcgt tgaggaccgc ttcaacgcca gcctcgggac ctaccacgat
     4561 ctcctgaaga tcatcaagga taaggacttc ctggacaacg aggagaacga ggatatcctg
     4621 gaggacatcg tgctgaccct cacgctgttc gaggacaggg agatgatcga ggagcgcctg
     4681 aagacgtacg cccatctctt cgatgacaag gtcatgaagc aactcaagcg ccggagatac
     4741 accggctggg ggaggctgtc ccgcaagctc atcaacggca tccgggacaa gcagtccggg
     4801 aagaccatcc tcgacttcct gaagagcgat ggcttcgcca acaggaactt catgcaactg
     4861 atccacgatg acagcctcac cttcaaggag gatatccaaa aggctcaagt gagcggccag
     4921 ggggactcgc tgcacgagca tatcgcgaac ctcgctggct cccccgcgat caagaagggc
     4981 atcctccaga ccgtgaaggt tgtggacgag ctcgtgaagg tcatgggccg gcacaagcct
     5041 gagaacatcg tcatcgagat ggccagagag aaccaaacca cgcagaaggg gcaaaagaac
     5101 tctagggagc gcatgaagcg catcgaggag ggcatcaagg agctggggtc ccaaatcctc
     5161 aaggagcacc cagtggagaa cacccaactg cagaacgaga agctctacct gtactacctc
     5221 cagaacggca gggatatgta cgtggaccaa gagctggata tcaaccgcct cagcgattac
     5281 gacgtcgatg ctatcgttcc ccagtctttc ctgaaggatg actccatcga caacaaggtc
     5341 ctcaccaggt cggacaagaa ccgcggcaag tcagataacg ttccatctga ggaggtcgtt
     5401 aagaagatga agaactactg gaggcagctc ctgaacgcca agctgatcac gcaaaggaag
     5461 ttcgacaacc tcaccaaggc tgagagaggc gggctctcag agctggacaa ggccggcttc
     5521 atcaagcggc agctggtcga gaccagacaa atcacgaagc acgttgcgca aatcctcgac
     5581 tctcggatga acacgaagta cgatgagaac gacaagctga tcagggaggt taaggtgatc
     5641 accctgaagt ctaagctcgt ctccgacttc aggaaggatt tccagttcta caaggttcgc
     5701 gagatcaaca actaccacca tgcccatgac gcttacctca acgctgtggt cggcaccgct
     5761 ctgatcaaga agtacccaaa gctggagtcc gagttcgtgt acggggacta caaggtttac
     5821 gatgtgcgca agatgatcgc caagtcggag caagagatcg gcaaggctac cgccaagtac
     5881 ttcttctact caaacatcat gaacttcttc aagaccgaga tcacgctggc caacggcgag
     5941 atccggaaga gaccgctcat cgagaccaac ggcgagacgg gggagatcgt gtgggacaag
     6001 ggcagggatt tcgcgaccgt ccgcaaggtt ctctccatgc cccaggtgaa catcgtcaag
     6061 aagaccgagg tccaaacggg cgggttctca aaggagtcta tcctgcctaa gcggaacagc
     6121 gacaagctca tcgccagaaa gaaggactgg gacccaaaga agtacggcgg gttcgacagc
     6181 cctaccgtgg cctactcggt cctggttgtg gcgaaggttg agaagggcaa gtccaagaag
     6241 ctcaagagcg tgaaggagct cctggggatc accatcatgg agaggtccag cttcgagaag
     6301 aacccaatcg acttcctgga ggccaagggc tacaaggagg tgaagaagga cctgatcatc
     6361 aagctcccga agtactctct cttcgagctg gagaacggca ggaagagaat gctggcttcc
     6421 gctggcgagc tccagaaggg gaacgagctc gcgctgccaa gcaagtacgt gaacttcctc
     6481 tacctggctt cccactacga gaagctcaag ggcagcccgg aggacaacga gcaaaagcag
     6541 ctgttcgtcg agcagcacaa gcattacctc gacgagatca tcgagcaaat ctccgagttc
     6601 agcaagcgcg tgatcctcgc cgacgcgaac ctggataagg tcctctccgc ctacaacaag
     6661 caccgggaca agcccatcag agagcaagcg gagaacatca tccatctctt caccctgacg
     6721 aacctcggcg ctcctgctgc tttcaagtac ttcgacacca cgatcgatcg gaagagatac
     6781 acctccacga aggaggtcct ggacgcgacc ctcatccacc agtcgatcac cggcctgtac
     6841 gagacgagga tcgacctctc acaactcggc ggggataaga gacccgcagc aaccaagaag
     6901 gcagggcaag caaagaagaa gaagacgcgt gactccggcg gcagcaccaa cctgtccgac
     6961 atcatcgaga aggagacggg caagcaactc gtgatccagg agagcatcct catgctgcca
     7021 gaggaggtgg aggaggtcat cggcaacaag ccagagtccg acatcctggt gcacaccgcc
     7081 tacgacgagt ccaccgacga gaacgtcatg ctcctgacca gcgacgcccc agagtacaag
     7141 ccatgggccc tcgtcatcca ggacagcaac ggggagaaca agatcaagat gctgtcgggg
     7201 gggagcccaa agaagaagcg gaaggtgtag tgtacaagta acccgggaat tcggtacgct
     7261 gaaatcacca gtctctctct acaaatctat ctctctctat tttctccata aataatgtgt
     7321 gagtagtttc ccgataaggg aaattagggt tcttataggg tttcgctcat gtgttgagca
     7381 tataagaaac ccttagtatg tatttgtatt tgtaaaatac ttctatcaat aaaatttcta
     7441 attcctaaaa ccaaaatcca gtactaaaat ccagatctcc taaagtccct atagatcttt
     7501 gtcgtgaata taaaccagac acgagacgac taaacctgga gcccagacgc cgttcgaagc
     7561 tagaagtacc gcttaggcag gaggccgtta gggaaaagat gctaaggcag ggttggttac
     7621 gttgactccc ccgtaggttt ggtttaaata tgatgaagtg gacggaagga aggaggaaga
     7681 caaggaagga taaggttgca ggccctgtgc aaggtaagaa gatggaaatt tgatagaggt
     7741 acgctactat acttatacta tacgctaagg gaatgcttgt atttataccc tataccccct
     7801 aataacccct tatcaattta agaaataatc cgcataagcc cccgcttaaa aattggtatc
     7861 agagccatga ataggtctat gaccaaaact caagaggata aaacctcacc aaaatacgaa
     7921 agagttctta actctaaaga taaaagatct ttcaagatca aaactagttc cctcacaccg
     7981 gtgacgggga tcgcatgcga tatctcgaga tctagcttgg cgtaatcatg gtcatagctg
     8041 tttcctgtgt gaaattgtta tccgctcaca attccacaca acatacgagc cggaagcata
     8101 aagtgtaaag cctggggtgc ctaatgagtg agctaactca cattaattgc gttgcgctca
     8161 ctgcccgctt tccagtcggg aaacctgtcg tgccagctgc attaatgaat cggccaacgc
     8221 gcggggagag gcggtttgcg tattgggcgc tcttccgctt cctcgctcac tgactcgctg
     8281 cgctcggtcg ttcggctgcg gcgagcggta tcagctcact caaaggcggt aatacggtta
     8341 tccacagaat caggggataa cgcaggaaag aacatgtgag caaaaggcca gcaaaaggcc
     8401 aggaaccgta aaaaggccgc gttgctggcg tttttccata ggctccgccc ccctgacgag
     8461 catcacaaaa atcgacgctc aagtcagagg tggcgaaacc cgacaggact ataaagatac
     8521 caggcgtttc cccctggaag ctccctcgtg cgctctcctg ttccgaccct gccgcttacc
     8581 ggatacctgt ccgcctttct cccttcggga agcgtggcgc tttctcatag ctcacgctgt
     8641 aggtatctca gttcggtgta ggtcgttcgc tccaagctgg gctgtgtgca cgaacccccc
     8701 gttcagcccg accgctgcgc cttatccggt aactatcgtc ttgagtccaa cccggtaaga
     8761 cacgacttat cgccactggc agcagccact ggtaacagga ttagcagagc gaggtatgta
     8821 ggcggtgcta cagagttctt gaagtggtgg cctaactacg gctacactag aagaacagta
     8881 tttggtatct gcgctctgct gaagccagtt accttcggaa aaagagttgg tagctcttga
     8941 tccggcaaac aaaccaccgc tggtagcggt ggtttttttg tttgcaagca gcagattacg
     9001 cgcagaaaaa aaggatctca agaagatcct ttgatctttt ctacggggtc tgacgctcag
     9061 tggaacgaaa actcacgtta agggattttg gtcatgagat tatcaaaaag gatcttcacc
     9121 tagatccttt taaattaaaa atgaagtttt aaatcaatct aaagtatata tgagtaaact
     9181 tggtctgaca gttaccaatg cttaatcagt gaggcaccta tctcagcgat ctgtctattt
     9241 cgttcatcca tagttgcctg actccccgtc gtgtagataa ctacgatacg ggagggctta
     9301 ccatctggcc ccagtgctgc aatgataccg cgagacccac gctcaccggc tccagattta
     9361 tcagcaataa accagccagc cggaagggcc gagcgcagaa gtggtcctgc aactttatcc
     9421 gcctccatcc agtctattaa ttgttgccgg gaagctagag taagtagttc gccagttaat
     9481 agtttgcgca acgttgttgc cattgctaca ggcatcgtgg tgtcacgctc gtcgtttggt
     9541 atggcttcat tcagctccgg ttcccaacga tcaaggcgag ttacatgatc ccccatgttg
     9601 tgcaaaaaag cggttagctc cttcggtcct ccgatcgttg tcagaagtaa gttggccgca
     9661 gtgttatcac tcatggttat ggcagcactg cataattctc ttactgtcat gccatccgta
     9721 agatgctttt ctgtgactgg tgagtactca accaagtcat tctgagaata gtgtatgcgg
     9781 cgaccgagtt gctcttgccc ggcgtcaata cgggataata ccgcgccaca tagcagaact
     9841 ttaaaagtgc tcatcattgg aaaacgttct tcggggcgaa aactctcaag gatcttaccg
     9901 ctgttgagat ccagttcgat gtaacccact cgtgcaccca actgatcttc agcatctttt
     9961 actttcacca gcgtttctgg gtgagcaaaa acaggaaggc aaaatgccgc aaaaaaggga
    10021 ataagggcga cacggaaatg ttgaatactc atactcttcc tttttcaata ttattgaagc
    10081 atttatcagg gttattgtct catgagcgga tacatatttg aatgtattta gaaaaataaa
    10141 caaatagggg ttccgcgcac atttccccga aaagtgccac ctgccagtgc caagctaatt
    10201 c
//
